Addgene plasmid #96963: pCAG-TetON-3G
Purpose: (Empty Backbone) Mammalian expressiom of Clontech rtTA driven by human beta-actine promoter
Depositing lab: Elena Cattaneo. Depositing organization: Universita degli Studi di Milano. Publication: Differentiation of human telencephalic progenitor cells into MSNs by inducible expression of Gsx2 and Ebf1. Faedo A, Laporta A, Segnali A, Galimberti M, Besusso D, Cesana E, Belloli S, Moresco RM, Tropiano M, Fuca E, Wild S, Bosio A, Vercelli AE, Biella G, Cattaneo E. Proc Natl Acad Sci U S A. 2017 Feb 14;114(7):E1234-E1242. doi: 10.1073/pnas.1611473114. Epub 2017 Jan 30. PubMed 28137879.
Backbone
  Vector backbone: pCAG-CRE
  Backbone manufacturer: Anjen Chenn lab (Addgene #26647)
  Vector type: Mammalian Expression
Growth in bacteria
  Bacterial resistance: Ampicillin, 100 μg/mL
  Growth temperature: 37°C
  Growth strain: DH5alpha
  Copy number: High Copy
Gene/Insert
  Gene/Insert name: None
Terms and licenses: Academic/Nonprofit Terms; Industry Terms: Not Available to Industry
How to cite: pCAG-TetON-3G was a gift from Elena Cattaneo (Addgene plasmid # 96963 ; http://n2t.net/addgene:96963 ; RRID:Addgene_96963)
