[The description below was written by a language model from this plasmid's Addgene catalogue record and pLannotate feature annotations shown in this document.]
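Description:
pCAG-TetON-3G is a mammalian expression plasmid built on the pCAG-CRE backbone, in which the Tet-On 3G reverse tetracycline-controlled transactivator (rtTA) is placed under the CAG promoter. Although the catalogue lists it as an empty backbone with no insert and describes the promoter as human beta-actin, both feature tables annotate a complete Tet-On 3G coding sequence downstream of the standard CAG arrangement: the human cytomegalovirus immediate-early enhancer, the chicken β-actin promoter and a chimeric chicken β-actin/rabbit β-globin intron. A short β-globin-like fragment annotated just upstream of the transactivator is probably residual globin sequence at the end of the CAG cassette rather than a functional tag. Propagation in E. coli relies on a high-copy ColE1/pUC-type origin and an ampicillin resistance gene (β-lactamase) with its own promoter. No mammalian selection marker is annotated.

The two sequence records differ. The 4,479 nt full-plasmid NGS result shows only the CAG–Tet-On 3G unit, AmpR, the origin and a lacI fragment, with no polyadenylation signal annotated after the transactivator. The 4,702 nt analyzer record additionally contains SV40 poly(A) signals, an SV40 origin and promoter fragment, lac promoter/operator elements and several small gene fragments, along with truncated β-actin promoter and intron annotations. The record does not explain this discrepancy.

Functionally, the plasmid provides strong constitutive expression of rtTA, which binds tet-operator-containing promoters only in the presence of doxycycline. It therefore serves as the activator component of a two-part inducible system, paired with a separate tet-responsive plasmid. The associated publication used inducible expression of Gsx2 and Ebf1 to differentiate human telencephalic progenitor cells into medium spiny neurons.
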