Features (pLannotate 1.2.2; 9 found; start..end, strand, type, name):
      9..755     -  CDS            Tet-On® 3G: modified rtTA protein that binds tightly to promoters containing the tet operator in the presence of doxycycline
    756..809     -  CDS            HBB (fragment): HBB_COLGU - Experimental evidence at transcript level: Swiss-Prot protein existence level 2. Involved in oxygen transport from the lung to the various peripheral tissues. From Colobus guereza (Mantled guereza) (Eastern black-and-white colobus monkey).
    813..1829    -  intron         chimeric intron: chimera between introns from chicken β-actin and rabbit β-globin
   1830..2106    -  promoter       chicken β-actin promoter: No description available
   2108..2487    -  enhancer       CMV enhancer: human cytomegalovirus immediate early enhancer
   2518..2622    +  promoter       AmpR promoter: bla
   2623..3483    +  CDS            AmpR: β-lactamase; bla; confers resistance to ampicillin, carbenicillin, and related antibiotics
   3654..4242    +  rep_origin     ori: high-copy-number ColE1/pMB1/pBR322/pUC origin of replication
   4425..1       +  CDS            lacI (fragment) (across the origin): lac repressor; lacI; The lac repressor binds to the lac operator to inhibit transcription in E. coli. This inhibition can be relieved by adding lactose or isopropyl-β-D-thiogalactopyranoside (IPTG).
>Addgene plasmid #96963 | pCAG-TetON-3G | addgene full sequence | sequence record 496832 | Addgene NGS Result
TTACTTAGTTACCCGGGGAGCATGTCAAGGTCAAAATCGTCAAGAGCGTCAGCAGGCAGCATATCAAGGT
CAAAGTCGTCAAGGGCATCGGCTGGGAGCATGTCTAAGTCAAAATCGTCAAGGGCGTCGGTCGGCCCGCC
GCTTTCGCACTTTAGCTGTTTCTCCAGGCCACATATGATTAGTTCCAGGCCGAAAAGGAAGGCAGGTTCG
GCTCCCTGCCGGTCGAACAGCTCAATTGCTTGTTTCAGAAGTGGGGGCATAGAATCGGTGGTAGGTGTCT
CTCTTTCCTCTTTTGCTACTTGATGCTCCTGTTCCTCCAATACGCAGCCCAGTGTAAAGTGGCCCACGGC
GGACAGAGCGTACAGTGCGTTCTCCAGGGAGAAGCCTTGCTGACACAGGAACGCGAGCTGATTTTCCAGG
GTTTCGTACTGTTTCTCTGTTGGGCGGGTGCCGAGATGCACTTTAGCCCCGTCGCGATGTGAGAGGAGAG
CACAGCGGTATGACTTGGCGTTGTTCCGCAGAAAGTCTTGCCATGACTCGCCTTCCAGGGGGCAGGAGTG
GGTATGATGCCTGTCCAGCATCTCGATTGGCAGGGCATCGAGCAGGGCCCGCTTGTTCTTCACGTGCCAG
TACAGGGTAGGCTGCTCAACTCCCAGCTTTTGAGCGAGTTTCCTTGTCGTCAGGCCTTCGATACCGACTC
CATTGAGTAATTCCAGAGCAGAGTTTATGACTTTGCTCTTGTCCAGTCTAGACATGGTGAATTCTTTGCC
AAAATGATGAGACAGCACAATAACCAGCACGTTGCCCAGGAGCTGTAGGAAAAAGAAGAAGGCATGAACA
TGGTTAGCAGAGGCTCTAGAGCCGCCGGTCACACGCCAGAAGCCGAACCCCGCCCTGCCCCGTCCCCCCC
GAAGGCAGCCGTCCCCCCGCGGACAGCCCCGAGGCTGGAGAGGGAGAAGGGGACGGCGGCGCGGCGACGC
ACGAAGGCCCTCCCCGCCCATTTCCTTCCTGCCGGCGCCGCACCGCTTCGCCCCGCGCCCGCTAGAGGGG
GTGCGGCGGCGCCTCCCAGATTTCGGCTCCGCACAGATTTGGGACAAAGGAAGTCCCTGCGCCCTCTCGC
ACGATTACCATAAAAGGCAATGGCTGCGGCTCGCCGCGCCTCGACAGCCGCCGGCGCTCCGGGGGCCGCC
GCGCCCCTCCCCCGAGCCCTCCCCGGCCCGAGGCGGCCCCGCCCCGCCCGGCACCCCCACCTGCCGCCAC
CCCCCGCCCGGCACGGCGAGCCCCGCGCCACGCCCCGTACGGAGCCCCGCACCCGAAGCCGGGCCGTGCT
CAGCAACTCGGGGAGGGGGGTGCAGGGGGGGTTGCAGCCCGACCGACGCGCCCACACCCCCTGCTCACCC
CCCCACGCACACACCCCGCACGCAGCCTTTGTTCCCCTCGCAGCCCCCCCCGCACCGCGGGGCACCGCCC
CCGGCCGCGCTCCCCTCGCGCACACTGCGGAGCGCACAAAGCCCCGCGCCGCGCCCGCAGCGCTCACAGC
CGCCGGGCAGCGCGGAGCCGCACGCGGCGCTCCCCACGCACACACACACGCACGCACCCCCCGAGCCGCT
CCCCCCGCACAAAGGGCCCTCCCGGAGCCCCTCAAGGCTTTCACGCAGCCACAGAAAAGAAACAAGCCGT
CATTAAACCAAGCGCTAATTACAGCCCGGAGGAGAAGGGCCGTCCCGCCCGCTCACCTGTGGGAGTAACG
CGGTCAGTCAGAGCCGGGGCGGGCGGCGCGAGGCGGCGGCGGAGCGGGGCACGGGGCGAAGGCAGCGCGC
AGCGACTCCCGCCCGCCGCGCGCTTCGCTTTTTATAGGGCCGCCGCCGCCGCCGCCTCGCCATAAAAGGA
AACTTTCGGAGCGCGCCGCTCTGATTGGCTGCCGCCGCACCTCTCCGCCTCGCCCCGCCCCGCCCCTCGC
CCCGCCCCGCCCCGCCTGGCGCGCGCCCCCCCCCCCCCCCGCCCCCATCGCTGCACAAAATAATTAAAAA
ATAAATAAATACAAAATTGGGGGTGGGGAGGGGGGGGAGATGGGGAGAGTGAAGCAGAACGTGGGGCTCA
CCTCGACCATGGTAATAGCGATGACTAATACGTAGATGTACTGCCAAGTAGGAAAGTCCCATAAGGTCAT
GTACTGGGCATAATGCCAGGCGGGCCATTTACCGTCATTGACGTCAATAGGGGGCGTACTTGGCATATGA
TACACTTGATGTACTGCCAAGTGGGCAGTTTACCGTAAATACTCCACCCATTGACGTCAATGGAAAGTCC
CTATTGGCGTTACTATGGGAACATACGTCATTATTGACGTCAATGGGCGGGGGTCGTTGGGCGGTCAGCC
AGGCGGGCCATTTACCGTAAGTTATGTAACGCGGAACTCCATATATGGGCTATGAACTAATGACCCCGTA
ATTGATTACTATTAATAACTAGTCAATAATCAATGTCGACCCAGGTGGCACTTTTCGGGGAAATGTGCGC
GGAACCCCTATTTGTTTATTTTTCTAAATACATTCAAATATGTATCCGCTCATGAGACAATAACCCTGAT
AAATGCTTCAATAATATTGAAAAAGGAAGAGTATGAGTATTCAACATTTCCGTGTCGCCCTTATTCCCTT
TTTTGCGGCATTTTGCCTTCCTGTTTTTGCTCACCCAGAAACGCTGGTGAAAGTAAAAGATGCTGAAGAT
CAGTTGGGTGCACGAGTGGGTTACATCGAACTGGATCTCAACAGCGGTAAGATCCTTGAGAGTTTTCGCC
CCGAAGAACGTTTTCCAATGATGAGCACTTTTAAAGTTCTGCTATGTGGCGCGGTATTATCCCGTATTGA
CGCCGGGCAAGAGCAACTCGGTCGCCGCATACACTATTCTCAGAATGACTTGGTTGAGTACTCACCAGTC
ACAGAAAAGCATCTTACGGATGGCATGACAGTAAGAGAATTATGCAGTGCTGCCATAACCATGAGTGATA
ACACTGCGGCCAACTTACTTCTGACAACGATCGGAGGACCGAAGGAGCTAACCGCTTTTTTGCACAACAT
GGGGGATCATGTAACTCGCCTTGATCGTTGGGAACCGGAGCTGAATGAAGCCATACCAAACGACGAGCGT
GACACCACGATGCCTGTAGCAATGGCAACAACGTTGCGCAAACTATTAACTGGCGAACTACTTACTCTAG
CTTCCCGGCAACAATTAATAGACTGGATGGAGGCGGATAAAGTTGCAGGACCACTTCTGCGCTCGGCCCT
TCCGGCTGGCTGGTTTATTGCTGATAAATCTGGAGCCGGTGAGCGTGGGTCTCGCGGTATCATTGCAGCA
CTGGGGCCAGATGGTAAGCCCTCCCGTATCGTAGTTATCTACACGACGGGGAGTCAGGCAACTATGGATG
AACGAAATAGACAGATCGCTGAGATAGGTGCCTCACTGATTAAGCATTGGTAACTGTCAGACCAAGTTTA
CTCATATATACTTTAGATTGATTTAAAACTTCATTTTTAATTTAAAAGGATCTAGGTGAAGATCCTTTTT
GATAATCTCATGACCAAAATCCCTTAACGTGAGTTTTCGTTCCACTGAGCGTCAGACCCCGTAGAAAAGA
TCAAAGGATCTTCTTGAGATCCTTTTTTTCTGCGCGTAATCTGCTGCTTGCAAACAAAAAAACCACCGCT
ACCAGCGGTGGTTTGTTTGCCGGATCAAGAGCTACCAACTCTTTTTCCGAAGGTAACTGGCTTCAGCAGA
GCGCAGATACCAAATACTGTTCTTCTAGTGTAGCCGTAGTTAGGCCACCACTTCAAGAACTCTGTAGCAC
CGCCTACATACCTCGCTCTGCTAATCCTGTTACCAGTGGCTGCTGCCAGTGGCGATAAGTCGTGTCTTAC
CGGGTTGGACTCAAGACGATAGTTACCGGATAAGGCGCAGCGGTCGGGCTGAACGGGGGGTTCGTGCACA
CAGCCCAGCTTGGAGCGAACGACCTACACCGAACTGAGATACCTACAGCGTGAGCTATGAGAAAGCGCCA
CGCTTCCCGAAGGGAGAAAGGCGGACAGGTATCCGGTAAGCGGCAGGGTCGGAACAGGAGAGCGCACGAG
GGAGCTTCCAGGGGGAAACGCCTGGTATCTTTATAGTCCTGTCGGGTTTCGCCACCTCTGACTTGAGCGT
CGATTTTTGTGATGCTCGTCAGGGGGGCGGAGCCTATGGAAAAACGCCAGCAACGCGGCCTTTTTACGGT
TCCTGGCCTTTTGCTGGCCTTTTGCTCACATGTTCTTTCCTGCGTTATCCCCTGATTCTGTGGATAACCG
TATTACCGCCTTTGAGTGAGCTGATACCGCTCGCCGCAGCCGAACGACCGAGCGCAGCGAGTCAGTGAGC
GAGGAAGCGGAAGAGCGCCCAATACGCAAACCGCCTCTCCCCGCGCGTTGGCCGATTCATTAATGCAGC
