Features (pLannotate 1.2.2; 19 found; start..end, strand, type, name):
    415..468     +  CDS            HBB (fragment): HBB_COLGU - Experimental evidence at transcript level: Swiss-Prot protein existence level 2. Involved in oxygen transport from the lung to the various peripheral tissues. From Colobus guereza (Mantled guereza) (Eastern black-and-white colobus monkey).
    469..1215    +  CDS            Tet-On® 3G: modified rtTA protein that binds tightly to promoters containing the tet operator in the presence of doxycycline
   1225..1359    -  polyA_signal   SV40 poly(A) signal: SV40 polyadenylation signal
   1382..1465    -  CDS            large T antigen (fragment): large T antigen from SV40 (simian virus 40)
   1459..1689    -  CDS            str (fragment): STR_KLEPN - Protein inferred from homology: Swiss-Prot protein existence level 3. The aminoglycoside phosphotransferases achieve inactivation of their antibiotic substrates by phosphorylation. From Klebsiella pneumoniae.
   1734..1750    -  protein_bind   lac operator: The lac repressor binds to the lac operator to inhibit transcription in E. coli. This inhibition can be relieved by adding lactose or isopropyl-β-D-thiogalactopyranoside (IPTG). lac repressor encoded by lacI
   1758..1788    -  promoter       lac promoter: promoter for the E. coli lac operon
   1803..1824    -  protein_bind   CAP binding site: CAP binding activates transcription in the presence of cAMP. E. coli catabolite activator protein
   1837..1876    -  CDS            lacI (fragment): lac repressor; lacI; The lac repressor binds to the lac operator to inhibit transcription in E. coli. This inhibition can be relieved by adding lactose or isopropyl-β-D-thiogalactopyranoside (IPTG).
   1883..1905    +  promoter       SV40 promoter (fragment): SV40 enhancer and early promoter
   1929..2064    +  rep_origin     SV40 ori: SV40 origin of replication
   2084..2218    +  polyA_signal   SV40 poly(A) signal: SV40 polyadenylation signal
   2220..2274    -  CDS            lacI (fragment): lac repressor; lacI; The lac repressor binds to the lac operator to inhibit transcription in E. coli. This inhibition can be relieved by adding lactose or isopropyl-β-D-thiogalactopyranoside (IPTG).
   2457..3045    -  rep_origin     ori: high-copy-number ColE1/pMB1/pBR322/pUC origin of replication
   3216..4076    -  CDS            AmpR: β-lactamase; bla; confers resistance to ampicillin, carbenicillin, and related antibiotics
   4077..4181    -  promoter       AmpR promoter: bla
   4212..4591    +  enhancer       CMV enhancer: human cytomegalovirus immediate early enhancer
   4593..4702    +  promoter       chicken β-actin promoter (fragment): contains a 21-bp deletion relative to the standard chicken β-actin promoter
   4702..411     +  intron         chimeric intron (fragment) (across the origin): chimera between introns from chicken β-actin and rabbit β-globin
>Addgene plasmid #96963 | pCAG-TetON-3G Sequencing Result | analyzer sequence | sequence record 189326
CCTCGGGCCGGGGAGGGCTCGGGGGAGGGGCGCGGCGGCCCCCGGAGCGCCGGCGGCTGTCGAGGCGCGG
CGAGCCGCAGCCATTGCCTTTTATGGTAATCGTGCGAGAGGGCGCAGGGACTTCCTTTGTCCCAAATCTG
TGCGGAGCCGAAATCTGGGAGGCGCCGCCGCACCCCCTCTAGCGGGCGCGGGGCGAAGCGGTGCGGCGCC
GGCAGGAAGGAAATGGGCGGGGAGGGCCTTCGTGCGTCGCCGCGCCGCCGTCCCCTTCTCCCTCTCCAGC
CTCGGGGCTGTCCGCGGGGGGACGGCTGCCTTCGGGGGGGACGGGGCAGGGCGGGGTTCGGCTTCTGGCG
TGTGACCGGCGGCTCTAGAGCCTCTGCTAACCATGTTCATGCCTTCTTCTTTTTCCTACAGCTCCTGGGC
AACGTGCTGGTTATTGTGCTGTCTCATCATTTTGGCAAAGAATTCACCATGTCTAGACTGGACAAGAGCA
AAGTCATAAACTCTGCTCTGGAATTACTCAATGGAGTCGGTATCGAAGGCCTGACGACAAGGAAACTCGC
TCAAAAGCTGGGAGTTGAGCAGCCTACCCTGTACTGGCACGTGAAGAACAAGCGGGCCCTGCTCGATGCC
CTGCCAATCGAGATGCTGGACAGGCATCATACCCACTCCTGCCCCCTGGAAGGCGAGTCATGGCAAGACT
TTCTGCGGAACAACGCCAAGTCATACCGCTGTGCTCTCCTCTCACATCGCGACGGGGCTAAAGTGCATCT
CGGCACCCGCCCAACAGAGAAACAGTACGAAACCCTGGAAAATCAGCTCGCGTTCCTGTGTCAGCAAGGC
TTCTCCCTGGAGAACGCACTGTACGCTCTGTCCGCCGTGGGCCACTTTACACTGGGCTGCGTATTGGAGG
AACAGGAGCATCAAGTAGCAAAAGAGGAAAGAGAGACACCTACCACCGATTCTATGCCCCCACTTCTGAA
ACAAGCAATTGAGCTGTTCGACCGGCAGGGAGCCGAACCTGCCTTCCTTTTCGGCCTGGAACTAATCATA
TGTGGCCTGGAGAAACAGCTAAAGTGCGAAAGCGGCGGGCCGACCGACGCCCTTGACGATTTTGACTTAG
ACATGCTCCCAGCCGATGCCCTTGACGACTTTGACCTTGATATGCTGCCTGCTGACGCTCTTGACGATTT
TGACCTTGACATGCTCCCCGGGTAACTAAGTAAGGATCCAGACATGATAAGATACATTGATGAGTTTGGA
CAAACCACAACTAGAATGCAGTGAAAAAAATGCTTTATTTGTGAAATTTGTGATGCTATTGCTTTATTTG
TAACCATTATAAGCTGCAATAAACAAGTTAACAACAACAATTGCATTCATTTTATGTTTCAGGTTCAGGG
GGAGGTGTGGGAGGTTTTTTAAAGCAAGTAAAACCTCTACAAATGTGGTATGGCTGATTATGATCCTGCA
AGCCTCGTCGTCCTGGCCGGACCACGCTATCTGTGCAAGGTCCCCGGCCCCGGACGCGCGCTCCATGAGC
AGAGCGCCCGCCGCCGAGGCGAAGACTCGGGCGGCGCCCTGCCCGTCCCACCAGGTCAACAGGCGGTAAC
CGGCCTCTTCATCGGGAATGCGCGCGACCTTCAGCATCGCCGGCATGTCCCCCTGGCGGACGGGAAGTAT
CCAGCTCGACCAAGCTTGGCGTAATCATGGTCATAGCTGTTTCCTGTGTGAAATTGTTATCCGCTCACAA
TTCCACACAACATACGAGCCGGAAGCATAAAGTGTAAAGCCTGGGGTGCCTAATGAGTGAGCTAACTCAC
ATTAATTGCGTTGCGCTCACTGCCCGCTTTCCAGTCGGGAAACCTGTCGTGCCAGCGGATCCGCATCTCA
ATTAGTCAGCAACCATAGTCCCGCCCCTAACTCCGCCCATCCCGCCCCTAACTCCGCCCAGTTCCGCCCA
TTCTCCGCCCCATGGCTGACTAATTTTTTTTATTTATGCAGAGGCCGAGGCCGCCTCGGCCTCTGAGCTA
TTCCAGAAGTAGTGAGGAGGCTTTTTTGGAGGCCTAGGCTTTTGCAAAAAGCTAACTTGTTTATTGCAGC
TTATAATGGTTACAAATAAAGCAATAGCATCACAAATTTCACAAATAAAGCATTTTTTTCACTGCATTCT
AGTTGTGGTTTGTCCAAACTCATCAATGTATCTTATCATGTCTGGATCCGCTGCATTAATGAATCGGCCA
ACGCGCGGGGAGAGGCGGTTTGCGTATTGGGCGCTCTTCCGCTTCCTCGCTCACTGACTCGCTGCGCTCG
GTCGTTCGGCTGCGGCGAGCGGTATCAGCTCACTCAAAGGCGGTAATACGGTTATCCACAGAATCAGGGG
ATAACGCAGGAAAGAACATGTGAGCAAAAGGCCAGCAAAAGGCCAGGAACCGTAAAAAGGCCGCGTTGCT
GGCGTTTTTCCATAGGCTCCGCCCCCCTGACGAGCATCACAAAAATCGACGCTCAAGTCAGAGGTGGCGA
AACCCGACAGGACTATAAAGATACCAGGCGTTTCCCCCTGGAAGCTCCCTCGTGCGCTCTCCTGTTCCGA
CCCTGCCGCTTACCGGATACCTGTCCGCCTTTCTCCCTTCGGGAAGCGTGGCGCTTTCTCATAGCTCACG
CTGTAGGTATCTCAGTTCGGTGTAGGTCGTTCGCTCCAAGCTGGGCTGTGTGCACGAACCCCCCGTTCAG
CCCGACCGCTGCGCCTTATCCGGTAACTATCGTCTTGAGTCCAACCCGGTAAGACACGACTTATCGCCAC
TGGCAGCAGCCACTGGTAACAGGATTAGCAGAGCGAGGTATGTAGGCGGTGCTACAGAGTTCTTGAAGTG
GTGGCCTAACTACGGCTACACTAGAAGAACAGTATTTGGTATCTGCGCTCTGCTGAAGCCAGTTACCTTC
GGAAAAAGAGTTGGTAGCTCTTGATCCGGCAAACAAACCACCGCTGGTAGCGGTGGTTTTTTTGTTTGCA
AGCAGCAGATTACGCGCAGAAAAAAAGGATCTCAAGAAGATCCTTTGATCTTTTCTACGGGGTCTGACGC
TCAGTGGAACGAAAACTCACGTTAAGGGATTTTGGTCATGAGATTATCAAAAAGGATCTTCACCTAGATC
CTTTTAAATTAAAAATGAAGTTTTAAATCAATCTAAAGTATATATGAGTAAACTTGGTCTGACAGTTACC
AATGCTTAATCAGTGAGGCACCTATCTCAGCGATCTGTCTATTTCGTTCATCCATAGTTGCCTGACTCCC
CGTCGTGTAGATAACTACGATACGGGAGGGCTTACCATCTGGCCCCAGTGCTGCAATGATACCGCGAGAC
CCACGCTCACCGGCTCCAGATTTATCAGCAATAAACCAGCCAGCCGGAAGGGCCGAGCGCAGAAGTGGTC
CTGCAACTTTATCCGCCTCCATCCAGTCTATTAATTGTTGCCGGGAAGCTAGAGTAAGTAGTTCGCCAGT
TAATAGTTTGCGCAACGTTGTTGCCATTGCTACAGGCATCGTGGTGTCACGCTCGTCGTTTGGTATGGCT
TCATTCAGCTCCGGTTCCCAACGATCAAGGCGAGTTACATGATCCCCCATGTTGTGCAAAAAAGCGGTTA
GCTCCTTCGGTCCTCCGATCGTTGTCAGAAGTAAGTTGGCCGCAGTGTTATCACTCATGGTTATGGCAGC
ACTGCATAATTCTCTTACTGTCATGCCATCCGTAAGATGCTTTTCTGTGACTGGTGAGTACTCAACCAAG
TCATTCTGAGAATAGTGTATGCGGCGACCGAGTTGCTCTTGCCCGGCGTCAATACGGGATAATACCGCGC
CACATAGCAGAACTTTAAAAGTGCTCATCATTGGAAAACGTTCTTCGGGGCGAAAACTCTCAAGGATCTT
ACCGCTGTTGAGATCCAGTTCGATGTAACCCACTCGTGCACCCAACTGATCTTCAGCATCTTTTACTTTC
ACCAGCGTTTCTGGGTGAGCAAAAACAGGAAGGCAAAATGCCGCAAAAAAGGGAATAAGGGCGACACGGA
AATGTTGAATACTCATACTCTTCCTTTTTCAATATTATTGAAGCATTTATCAGGGTTATTGTCTCATGAG
CGGATACATATTTGAATGTATTTAGAAAAATAAACAAATAGGGGTTCCGCGCACATTTCCCCGAAAAGTG
CCACCTGGGTCGACATTGATTATTGACTAGTTATTAATAGTAATCAATTACGGGGTCATTAGTTCATAGC
CCATATATGGAGTTCCGCGTTACATAACTTACGGTAAATGGCCCGCCTGGCTGACCGCCCAACGACCCCC
GCCCATTGACGTCAATAATGACGTATGTTCCCATAGTAACGCCAATAGGGACTTTCCATTGACGTCAATG
GGTGGAGTATTTACGGTAAACTGCCCACTTGGCAGTACATCAAGTGTATCATATGCCAAGTACGCCCCCT
ATTGACGTCAATGACGGTAAATGGCCCGCCTGGCATTATGCCCAGTACATGACCTTATGGGACTTTCCTA
CTTGGCAGTACATCTACGTATTAGTCATCGCTATTACCATGGTCGAGGTGAGCCCCACGTTCTGCTTCAC
TCTCCCCATCTCCCCCCCCTCCCCACCCCCAATTTTGTATTTATTTATTTTTTAATTATTTTGTGCAGCG
ATGGGGGCGGGG
