Features (pLannotate 1.2.2; 19 found; start..end, strand, type, name):
      4..383     +  enhancer       CMV enhancer: human cytomegalovirus immediate early enhancer
    385..495     +  promoter       chicken β-actin promoter (fragment): contains a 21-bp deletion relative to the standard chicken β-actin promoter
    495..906     +  intron         chimeric intron (fragment): chimera between introns from chicken β-actin and rabbit β-globin
    910..963     +  CDS            HBB (fragment): HBB_COLGU - Experimental evidence at transcript level: Swiss-Prot protein existence level 2. Involved in oxygen transport from the lung to the various peripheral tissues. From Colobus guereza (Mantled guereza) (Eastern black-and-white colobus monkey).
    964..1710    +  CDS            Tet-On® 3G: modified rtTA protein that binds tightly to promoters containing the tet operator in the presence of doxycycline
   1720..1854    -  polyA_signal   SV40 poly(A) signal: SV40 polyadenylation signal
   1877..1960    -  CDS            large T antigen (fragment): large T antigen from SV40 (simian virus 40)
   1954..2184    -  CDS            str (fragment): STR_KLEPN - Protein inferred from homology: Swiss-Prot protein existence level 3. The aminoglycoside phosphotransferases achieve inactivation of their antibiotic substrates by phosphorylation. From Klebsiella pneumoniae.
   2229..2245    -  protein_bind   lac operator: The lac repressor binds to the lac operator to inhibit transcription in E. coli. This inhibition can be relieved by adding lactose or isopropyl-β-D-thiogalactopyranoside (IPTG). lac repressor encoded by lacI
   2253..2283    -  promoter       lac promoter: promoter for the E. coli lac operon
   2298..2319    -  protein_bind   CAP binding site: CAP binding activates transcription in the presence of cAMP. E. coli catabolite activator protein
   2332..2371    -  CDS            lacI (fragment): lac repressor; lacI; The lac repressor binds to the lac operator to inhibit transcription in E. coli. This inhibition can be relieved by adding lactose or isopropyl-β-D-thiogalactopyranoside (IPTG).
   2378..2400    +  promoter       SV40 promoter (fragment): SV40 enhancer and early promoter
   2424..2559    +  rep_origin     SV40 ori: SV40 origin of replication
   2579..2713    +  polyA_signal   SV40 poly(A) signal: SV40 polyadenylation signal
   2715..2769    -  CDS            lacI (fragment): lac repressor; lacI; The lac repressor binds to the lac operator to inhibit transcription in E. coli. This inhibition can be relieved by adding lactose or isopropyl-β-D-thiogalactopyranoside (IPTG).
   2952..3540    -  rep_origin     ori: high-copy-number ColE1/pMB1/pBR322/pUC origin of replication
   3711..4571    -  CDS            AmpR: β-lactamase; bla; confers resistance to ampicillin, carbenicillin, and related antibiotics
   4572..4676    -  promoter       AmpR promoter: bla
>Addgene plasmid #96963 | pCAG-TetON-3G | analyzer sequence | sequence record 189783
GTCGACATTGATTATTGACTAGTTATTAATAGTAATCAATTACGGGGTCATTAGTTCATAGCCCATATAT
GGAGTTCCGCGTTACATAACTTACGGTAAATGGCCCGCCTGGCTGACCGCCCAACGACCCCCGCCCATTG
ACGTCAATAATGACGTATGTTCCCATAGTAACGCCAATAGGGACTTTCCATTGACGTCAATGGGTGGAGT
ATTTACGGTAAACTGCCCACTTGGCAGTACATCAAGTGTATCATATGCCAAGTACGCCCCCTATTGACGT
CAATGACGGTAAATGGCCCGCCTGGCATTATGCCCAGTACATGACCTTATGGGACTTTCCTACTTGGCAG
TACATCTACGTATTAGTCATCGCTATTACCATGGTCGAGGTGAGCCCCACGTTCTGCTTCACTCTCCCCA
TCTCCCCCCCCTCCCCACCCCCAATTTTGTATTTATTTATTTTTTAATTATTTTGTGCAGCGATGGGGGC
GGGGGCCTCGGGCCGGGGAGGGCTCGGGGGAGGGGCGCGGCGGCCCCCGGAGCGCCGGCGGCTGTCGAGG
CGCGGCGAGCCGCAGCCATTGCCTTTTATGGTAATCGTGCGAGAGGGCGCAGGGACTTCCTTTGTCCCAA
ATCTGTGCGGAGCCGAAATCTGGGAGGCGCCGCCGCACCCCCTCTAGCGGGCGCGGGGCGAAGCGGTGCG
GCGCCGGCAGGAAGGAAATGGGCGGGGAGGGCCTTCGTGCGTCGCCGCGCCGCCGTCCCCTTCTCCCTCT
CCAGCCTCGGGGCTGTCCGCGGGGGGACGGCTGCCTTCGGGGGGGACGGGGCAGGGCGGGGTTCGGCTTC
TGGCGTGTGACCGGCGGCTCTAGAGCCTCTGCTAACCATGTTCATGCCTTCTTCTTTTTCCTACAGCTCC
TGGGCAACGTGCTGGTTATTGTGCTGTCTCATCATTTTGGCAAAGAATTCACCATGTCTAGACTGGACAA
GAGCAAAGTCATAAACTCTGCTCTGGAATTACTCAATGGAGTCGGTATCGAAGGCCTGACGACAAGGAAA
CTCGCTCAAAAGCTGGGAGTTGAGCAGCCTACCCTGTACTGGCACGTGAAGAACAAGCGGGCCCTGCTCG
ATGCCCTGCCAATCGAGATGCTGGACAGGCATCATACCCACTCCTGCCCCCTGGAAGGCGAGTCATGGCA
AGACTTTCTGCGGAACAACGCCAAGTCATACCGCTGTGCTCTCCTCTCACATCGCGACGGGGCTAAAGTG
CATCTCGGCACCCGCCCAACAGAGAAACAGTACGAAACCCTGGAAAATCAGCTCGCGTTCCTGTGTCAGC
AAGGCTTCTCCCTGGAGAACGCACTGTACGCTCTGTCCGCCGTGGGCCACTTTACACTGGGCTGCGTATT
GGAGGAACAGGAGCATCAAGTAGCAAAAGAGGAAAGAGAGACACCTACCACCGATTCTATGCCCCCACTT
CTGAAACAAGCAATTGAGCTGTTCGACCGGCAGGGAGCCGAACCTGCCTTCCTTTTCGGCCTGGAACTAA
TCATATGTGGCCTGGAGAAACAGCTAAAGTGCGAAAGCGGCGGGCCGACCGACGCCCTTGACGATTTTGA
CTTAGACATGCTCCCAGCCGATGCCCTTGACGACTTTGACCTTGATATGCTGCCTGCTGACGCTCTTGAC
GATTTTGACCTTGACATGCTCCCCGGGTAACTAAGTAAGGATCCAGACATGATAAGATACATTGATGAGT
TTGGACAAACCACAACTAGAATGCAGTGAAAAAAATGCTTTATTTGTGAAATTTGTGATGCTATTGCTTT
ATTTGTAACCATTATAAGCTGCAATAAACAAGTTAACAACAACAATTGCATTCATTTTATGTTTCAGGTT
CAGGGGGAGGTGTGGGAGGTTTTTTAAAGCAAGTAAAACCTCTACAAATGTGGTATGGCTGATTATGATC
CTGCAAGCCTCGTCGTCCTGGCCGGACCACGCTATCTGTGCAAGGTCCCCGGCCCCGGACGCGCGCTCCA
TGAGCAGAGCGCCCGCCGCCGAGGCGAAGACTCGGGCGGCGCCCTGCCCGTCCCACCAGGTCAACAGGCG
GTAACCGGCCTCTTCATCGGGAATGCGCGCGACCTTCAGCATCGCCGGCATGTCCCCCTGGCGGACGGGA
AGTATCCAGCTCGACCAAGCTTGGCGTAATCATGGTCATAGCTGTTTCCTGTGTGAAATTGTTATCCGCT
CACAATTCCACACAACATACGAGCCGGAAGCATAAAGTGTAAAGCCTGGGGTGCCTAATGAGTGAGCTAA
CTCACATTAATTGCGTTGCGCTCACTGCCCGCTTTCCAGTCGGGAAACCTGTCGTGCCAGCGGATCCGCA
TCTCAATTAGTCAGCAACCATAGTCCCGCCCCTAACTCCGCCCATCCCGCCCCTAACTCCGCCCAGTTCC
GCCCATTCTCCGCCCCATGGCTGACTAATTTTTTTTATTTATGCAGAGGCCGAGGCCGCCTCGGCCTCTG
AGCTATTCCAGAAGTAGTGAGGAGGCTTTTTTGGAGGCCTAGGCTTTTGCAAAAAGCTAACTTGTTTATT
GCAGCTTATAATGGTTACAAATAAAGCAATAGCATCACAAATTTCACAAATAAAGCATTTTTTTCACTGC
ATTCTAGTTGTGGTTTGTCCAAACTCATCAATGTATCTTATCATGTCTGGATCCGCTGCATTAATGAATC
GGCCAACGCGCGGGGAGAGGCGGTTTGCGTATTGGGCGCTCTTCCGCTTCCTCGCTCACTGACTCGCTGC
GCTCGGTCGTTCGGCTGCGGCGAGCGGTATCAGCTCACTCAAAGGCGGTAATACGGTTATCCACAGAATC
AGGGGATAACGCAGGAAAGAACATGTGAGCAAAAGGCCAGCAAAAGGCCAGGAACCGTAAAAAGGCCGCG
TTGCTGGCGTTTTTCCATAGGCTCCGCCCCCCTGACGAGCATCACAAAAATCGACGCTCAAGTCAGAGGT
GGCGAAACCCGACAGGACTATAAAGATACCAGGCGTTTCCCCCTGGAAGCTCCCTCGTGCGCTCTCCTGT
TCCGACCCTGCCGCTTACCGGATACCTGTCCGCCTTTCTCCCTTCGGGAAGCGTGGCGCTTTCTCATAGC
TCACGCTGTAGGTATCTCAGTTCGGTGTAGGTCGTTCGCTCCAAGCTGGGCTGTGTGCACGAACCCCCCG
TTCAGCCCGACCGCTGCGCCTTATCCGGTAACTATCGTCTTGAGTCCAACCCGGTAAGACACGACTTATC
GCCACTGGCAGCAGCCACTGGTAACAGGATTAGCAGAGCGAGGTATGTAGGCGGTGCTACAGAGTTCTTG
AAGTGGTGGCCTAACTACGGCTACACTAGAAGAACAGTATTTGGTATCTGCGCTCTGCTGAAGCCAGTTA
CCTTCGGAAAAAGAGTTGGTAGCTCTTGATCCGGCAAACAAACCACCGCTGGTAGCGGTGGTTTTTTTGT
TTGCAAGCAGCAGATTACGCGCAGAAAAAAAGGATCTCAAGAAGATCCTTTGATCTTTTCTACGGGGTCT
GACGCTCAGTGGAACGAAAACTCACGTTAAGGGATTTTGGTCATGAGATTATCAAAAAGGATCTTCACCT
AGATCCTTTTAAATTAAAAATGAAGTTTTAAATCAATCTAAAGTATATATGAGTAAACTTGGTCTGACAG
TTACCAATGCTTAATCAGTGAGGCACCTATCTCAGCGATCTGTCTATTTCGTTCATCCATAGTTGCCTGA
CTCCCCGTCGTGTAGATAACTACGATACGGGAGGGCTTACCATCTGGCCCCAGTGCTGCAATGATACCGC
GAGACCCACGCTCACCGGCTCCAGATTTATCAGCAATAAACCAGCCAGCCGGAAGGGCCGAGCGCAGAAG
TGGTCCTGCAACTTTATCCGCCTCCATCCAGTCTATTAATTGTTGCCGGGAAGCTAGAGTAAGTAGTTCG
CCAGTTAATAGTTTGCGCAACGTTGTTGCCATTGCTACAGGCATCGTGGTGTCACGCTCGTCGTTTGGTA
TGGCTTCATTCAGCTCCGGTTCCCAACGATCAAGGCGAGTTACATGATCCCCCATGTTGTGCAAAAAAGC
GGTTAGCTCCTTCGGTCCTCCGATCGTTGTCAGAAGTAAGTTGGCCGCAGTGTTATCACTCATGGTTATG
GCAGCACTGCATAATTCTCTTACTGTCATGCCATCCGTAAGATGCTTTTCTGTGACTGGTGAGTACTCAA
CCAAGTCATTCTGAGAATAGTGTATGCGGCGACCGAGTTGCTCTTGCCCGGCGTCAATACGGGATAATAC
CGCGCCACATAGCAGAACTTTAAAAGTGCTCATCATTGGAAAACGTTCTTCGGGGCGAAAACTCTCAAGG
ATCTTACCGCTGTTGAGATCCAGTTCGATGTAACCCACTCGTGCACCCAACTGATCTTCAGCATCTTTTA
CTTTCACCAGCGTTTCTGGGTGAGCAAAAACAGGAAGGCAAAATGCCGCAAAAAAGGGAATAAGGGCGAC
ACGGAAATGTTGAATACTCATACTCTTCCTTTTTCAATATTATTGAAGCATTTATCAGGGTTATTGTCTC
ATGAGCGGATACATATTTGAATGTATTTAGAAAAATAAACAAATAGGGGTTCCGCGCACATTTCCCCGAA
AAGTGCCACCTG
